>Addgene plasmid #99022 | pCX-V5-H7N9-NS1 | depositor full sequence | sequence record 181373 | pCX-V5-H7N9-NS1 sequence 5514 bps
GTCGACATTGATTATTGACTAGTTATTAATAGTAATCAATTACGGGGTCATTAGTTCATAGCCCATATAT
GGAGTTCCGCGTTACATAACTTACGGTAAATGGCCCGCCTGGCTGACCGCCCAACGACCCCCGCCCATTG
ACGTCAATAATGACGTATGTTCCCATAGTAACGCCAATAGGGACTTTCCATTGACGTCAATGGGTGGACT
ATTTACGGTAAACTGCCCACTTGGCAGTACATCAAGTGTATCATATGCCAAGTACGCCCCCTATTGACGT
CAATGACGGTAAATGGCCCGCCTGGCATTATGCCCAGTACATGACCTTATGGGACTTTCCTACTTGGCAG
TACATCTACGTATTAGTCATCGCTATTACCATGGGTCGAGGTGAGCCCCACGTTCTGCTTCACTCTCCCC
ATCTCCCCCCCCTCCCCACCCCCAATTTTGTATTTATTTATTTTTTAATTATTTTGTGCAGCGATGGGGG
CGGGGGGGGGGGGGGCGCGCGCCAGGCGGGGCGGGGCGGGGCGAGGGGCGGGGCGGGGCGAGGCGGAGAG
GTGCGGCGGCAGCCAATCAGAGCGGCGCGCTCCGAAAGTTTCCTTTTATGGCGAGGCGGCGGCGGCGGCG
GCCCTATAAAAAGCGAAGCGCGCGGCGGGCGGGAGTCGCTGCGTTGCCTTCGCCCCGTGCCCCGCTCCGC
GCCGCCTCGCGCCGCCCGCCCCGGCTCTGACTGACCGCGTTACTCCCACAGGTGAGCGGGCGGGACGGCC
CTTCTCCTCCGGGCTGTAATTAGCGCTTGGTTTAATGACGGCTCGTTTCTTTTCTGTGGCTGCGTGAAAG
CCTTAAAGGGCTCCGGGAGGGCCCTTTGTGCGGGGGGGAGCGGCTCGGGGGGTGCGTGCGTGTGTGTGTG
CGTGGGGAGCGCCGCGTGCGGCCCGCGCTGCCCGGCGGCTGTGAGCGCTGCGGGCGCGGCGCGGGGCTTT
GTGCGCTCCGCGTGTGCGCGAGGGGAGCGCGGCCGGGGGCGGTGCCCCGCGGTGCGGGGGGGCTGCGAGG
GGAACAAAGGCTGCGTGCGGGGTGTGTGCGTGGGGGGGTGAGCAGGGGGTGTGGGCGCGGCGGTCGGGCT
GTAACCCCCCCCTGCACCCCCCTCCCCGAGTTGCTGAGCACGGCCCGGCTTCGGGTGCGGGGCTCCGTGC
GGGGCGTGGCGCGGGGCTCGCCGTGCCGGGCGGGGGGTGGCGGCAGGTGGGGGTGCCGGGCGGGGCGGGG
CCGCCTCGGGCCGGGGAGGGCTCGGGGGAGGGGCGCGGCGGCCCCGGAGCGCCGGCGGCTGTCGAGGCGC
GGCGAGCCGCAGCCATTGCCTTTTATGGTAATCGTGCGAGAGGGCGCAGGGACTTCCTTTGTCCCAAATC
TGGCGGAGCCGAAATCTGGGAGGCGCCGCCGCACCCCCTCTAGCGGGCGCGGGCGAAGCGGTGCGGCGCC
GGCAGGAAGGAAATGGGCGGGGAGGGCCTTCGTGCGTCGCCGCGCCGCCGTCCCCTTCTCCATCTCCAGC
CTCGGGGCTGCCGCAGGGGGACGGCTGCCTTCGGGGGGGACGGGGCAGGGCGGGGTTCGGCTTCTGGCGT
GTGACCGGCGGCTCTAGAGCCTCTGCTAACCATGTTCATGCCTTCTTCTTTTTCCTACAGCTCCTGGGCA
ACGTGCTGGTTGTTGTGCTGTCTCATCATTTTGGCAAAGAATTCGCGGCCGCATGGATTCCAATACTGTG
TCAAGCTTCCAGGTAGACTGCTTTCTTTGGCATGTCCGCAAACGATTTGCAGACCAAGAAATGGGTGATG
CCCCATTTCTAGACCGGCTTCGCCGAGATCAGAAGTCCCTGAGAGGAAGAAGCAGCACTCTTGGTCTGGA
CATCAGAACTGCCACGCGTGAAGGAAAGCATATAGTGGAGCGGATTTTAGAGGAAGAGTCAGATGAAGCA
TTTAAAATGAGTATTGCTTCAGTGCCAGCTCCACGCTATCTAACTGACATGACTCTTGAAGAAATGTCAA
GAGATTGGTTAATGCTCATTCCCAAACAGAAAATAACAGGGTCCCTATGCATTAGAATGGACCAAGCAAT
AGTGGACAAAAACATCACATTGAAAGCAAATTTCAGTGTGATTTTCAATCGGCTTGAAGCCCTGATACTA
CTTAGAGCTTTTACGGAAGAAGGAGCAATTGTAGGCGAAATCTCACCATTACCTTCTCTTCCAGGACATA
CTGACAAGGATGTCAAAAATGCAATTGAGATCCTCATCGGAGGATTTGAATGGAATGATAACACAGTTCG
AGTCTCTGAAACTCTACAGAGATTCGCTTGGAGAAGCAGCGATGAGGATGGGAGATCTCCACTCTCTACA
AAGCTCGAGATGGGTAAGCCTATCCCTAACCCTCTCCTCGGTCTCGATTCTACGTAGGTACCATCGATAC
CGGTGAATTCACTCCTCAGGTGCAGGCTGCCTATCAGAAGGTGGTGGCTGGTGTGGCCAATGCCCTGGCT
CACAAATACCACTGAGATCTTTTTCCCTCTGCCAAAAATTATGGGGACATCATGAAGCCCCTTGAGCATC
TGACTTCTGGCTAATAAAGGAAATTTATTTTCATTGCAATAGTGTGTTGGAATTTTTTGTGTCTCTCACT
CGGAAGGACATATGGGAGGGCAAATCATTTAAAACATCAGAATGAGTATTTGGTTTAGAGTTTGGCAACA
TATGCCATATGCTGGCTGCCATGAACAAAGGTGGCTATAAAGAGGTCATCAGTATATGAAACAGCCCCCT
GCTGTCCATTCCTTATTCCATAGAAAAGCCTTGACTTGAGGTTAGATTTTTTTTATATTTTGTTTTGTGT
TATTTTTTTCTTTAACATCCCTAAAATTTTCCTTACATGTTTTACTAGCCAGATTTTTCCTCCTCTCCTG
ACTACTCCCAGTCATAGCTGTCCCTCTTCTCTTATGAAGATCCCTCGACCTGCAGCCCAAGCTTGGCGTA
ATCATGGTCATAGCTGTTTCCTGTGTGAAATTGTTATCCGCTCACAATTCCACACAACATACGAGCCGGA
AGCATAAAGTGTAAAGCCTGGGGTGCCTAATGAGTGAGCTAACTCACATTAATTGCGTTGCGCTCACTGC
CCGCTTTCCAGTCGGGAAACCTGTCGTGCCAGCGGATCCGCATCTCAATTAGTCAGCAACCATAGTCCCG
CCCCTAACTCCGCCCATCCCGCCCCTAACTCCGCCCAGTTCCGCCCATTCTCCGCCCCATGGCTGACTAA
TTTTTTTTATTTATGCAGAGGCCGAGGCCGCCTCGGCCTCTGAGCTATTCCAGAAGTAGTGAGGAGGCTT
TTTTGGAGGCCTAGGCTTTTGCAAAAAGCTAACTTGTTTATTGCAGCTTATAATGGTTACAAATAAAGCA
ATAGCATCACAAATTTCACAAATAAAGCATTTTTTTCACTGCATTCTAGTTGTGGTTTGTCCAAACTCAT
CAATGTATCTTATCATGTCTGGATCCGCTGCATTAATGAATCGGCCAACGCGCGGGGAGAGGCGGTTTGC
GTATTGGGCGCTCTTCCGCTTCCTCGCTCACTGACTCGCTGCGCTCGGTCGTTCGGCTGCGGCGAGCGGT
ATCAGCTCACTCAAAGGCGGTAATACGGTTATCCACAGAATCAGGGGATAACGCAGGAAAGAACATGTGA
GCAAAAGGCCAGCAAAAGGCCAGGAACCGTAAAAAGGCCGCGTTGCTGGCGTTTTTCCATAGGCTCCGCC
CCCCTGACGAGCATCACAAAAATCGACGCTCAAGTCAGAGGTGGCGAAACCCGACAGGACTATAAAGATA
CCAGGCGTTTCCCCCTGGAAGCTCCCTCGTGCGCTCTCCTGTTCCGACCCTGCCGCTTACCGGATACCTG
TCCGCCTTTCTCCCTTCGGGAAGCGTGGCGCTTTCTCAATGCTCACGCTGTAGGTATCTCAGTTCGGTGT
AGGTCGTTCGCTCCAAGCTGGGCTGTGTGCACGAACCCCCCGTTCAGCCCGACCGCTGCGCCTTATCCGG
TAACTATCGTCTTGAGTCCAACCCGGTAAGACACGACTTATCGCCACTGGCAGCAGCCACTGGTAACAGG
ATTAGCAGAGCGAGGTATGTAGGCGGTGCTACAGAGTTCTTGAAGTGGTGGCCTAACTACGGCTACACTA
GAAGGACAGTATTTGGTATCTGCGCTCTGCTGAAGCCAGTTACCTTCGGAAAAAGAGTTGGTAGCTCTTG
ATCCGGCAAACAAACCACCGCTGGTAGCGGTGGTTTTTTTGTTTGCAAGCAGCAGATTACGCGCAGAAAA
AAAGGATCTCAAGAAGATCCTTTGATCTTTTCTACGGGGTCTGACGCTCAGTGGAACGAAAACTCACGTT
AAGGGATTTTGGTCATGAGATTATCAAAAAGGATCTTCACCTAGATCCTTTTAAATTAAAAATGAAGTTT
TAAATCAATCTAAAGTATATATGAGTAAACTTGGTCTGACAGTTACCAATGCTTAATCAGTGAGGCACCT
ATCTCAGCGATCTGTCTATTTCGTTCATCCATAGTTGCCTGACTCCCCGTCGTGTAGATAACTACGATAC
GGGAGGGCTTACCATCTGGCCCCAGTGCTGCAATGATACCGCGAGACCCACGCTCACCGGCTCCAGATTT
ATCAGCAATAAACCAGCCAGCCGGAAGGGCCGAGCGCAGAAGTGGTCCTGCAACTTTATCCGCCTCCATC
CAGTCTATTAATTGTTGCCGGGAAGCTAGAGTAAGTAGTTCGCCAGTTAATAGTTTGCGCAACGTTGTTG
CCATTGCTACAGGCATCGTGGTGTCACGCTCGTCGTTTGGTATGGCTTCATTCAGCTCCGGTTCCCAACG
ATCAAGGCGAGTTACATGATCCCCCATGTTGTGCAAAAAAGCGGTTAGCTCCTTCGGTCCTCCGATCGTT
GTCAGAAGTAAGTTGGCCGCAGTGTTATCACTCATGGTTATGGCAGCACTGCATAATTCTCTTACTGTCA
TGCCATCCGTAAGATGCTTTTCTGTGACTGGTGAGTACTCAACCAAGTCATTCTGAGAATAGTGTATGCG
GCGACCGAGTTGCTCTTGCCCGGCGTCAATACGGGATAATACCGCGCCACATAGCAGAACTTTAAAAGTG
CTCATCATTGGAAAACGTTCTTCGGGGCGAAAACTCTCAAGGATCTTACCGCTGTTGAGATCCAGTTCGA
TGTAACCCACTCGTGCACCCAACTGATCTTCAGCATCTTTTACTTTCACCAGCGTTTCTGGGTGAGCAAA
AACAGGAAGGCAAAATGCCGCAAAAAAGGGAATAAGGGCGACACGGAAATGTTGAATACTCATACTCTTC
CTTTTTCAATATTATTGAAGCATTTATCAGGGTTATTGTCTCATGAGCGGATACATATTTGAATGTATTT
AGAAAAATAAACAAATAGGGGTTCCGCGCACATTTCCCCGAAAAGTGCCACCTG
Features (pLannotate 1.2.2; 18 found; start..end, strand, type, name):
      4..383     +  enhancer       CMV enhancer: human cytomegalovirus immediate early enhancer
    386..661     +  promoter       chicken β-actin promoter: No description available
    662..1670    +  intron         chimeric intron: chimera between introns from chicken β-actin and rabbit β-globin
   1733..2383    +  CDS            NS (fragment): NS1_I18A0 - Experimental evidence at protein level: Swiss-Prot protein existence level 1. Inhibits post-transcriptional processing of cellular pre- mRNA, by binding and inhibiting two cellular proteins that are required for the 3'-end processing of cellular pre-mRNAs: the 30 kDa cleavage and polyadenylation specificity factor/CPSF4 and the poly(A)-binding protein 2/PABPN1. In turn, unprocessed 3' end pre-mRNAs accumulate in the host nucleus and are no longer exported to the cytoplasm. Cellular protein synthesis is thereby shut off very early after virus infection. Viral protein synthesis is no
   2393..2434    +  CDS            V5 tag: epitope tag from simian virus 5
   2455..2532    +  CDS            HBB (fragment): HBB_PONPY - Experimental evidence at transcript level: Swiss-Prot protein existence level 2. Involved in oxygen transport from the lung to the various peripheral tissues. From Pongo pygmaeus (Bornean orangutan).
   2603..2658    +  polyA_signal   β-globin poly(A) signal: rabbit β-globin polyadenylation signal (Gil and Proudfoot, 1987)
   3041..3057    -  protein_bind   lac operator: The lac repressor binds to the lac operator to inhibit transcription in E. coli. This inhibition can be relieved by adding lactose or isopropyl-β-D-thiogalactopyranoside (IPTG). lac repressor encoded by lacI
   3065..3095    -  promoter       lac promoter: promoter for the E. coli lac operon
   3110..3131    -  protein_bind   CAP binding site: CAP binding activates transcription in the presence of cAMP. E. coli catabolite activator protein
   3144..3183    -  CDS            lacI (fragment): lac repressor; lacI; The lac repressor binds to the lac operator to inhibit transcription in E. coli. This inhibition can be relieved by adding lactose or isopropyl-β-D-thiogalactopyranoside (IPTG).
   3190..3212    +  promoter       SV40 promoter (fragment): SV40 enhancer and early promoter
   3236..3371    +  rep_origin     SV40 ori: SV40 origin of replication
   3391..3525    +  polyA_signal   SV40 poly(A) signal: SV40 polyadenylation signal
   3527..3581    -  CDS            lacI (fragment): lac repressor; lacI; The lac repressor binds to the lac operator to inhibit transcription in E. coli. This inhibition can be relieved by adding lactose or isopropyl-β-D-thiogalactopyranoside (IPTG).
   3764..4352    -  rep_origin     ori: high-copy-number ColE1/pMB1/pBR322/pUC origin of replication
   4523..5383    -  CDS            AmpR: β-lactamase; bla; confers resistance to ampicillin, carbenicillin, and related antibiotics
   5384..5488    -  promoter       AmpR promoter: bla
