[The description below was written by a language model from this plasmid's Addgene catalogue record and pLannotate feature annotations shown in this document.]
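Description:
pCX-V5-H7N9-NS1 is a 5.5 kb mammalian expression plasmid built on the pCX backbone for transient production of the influenza A virus non-structural protein NS1. The plasmid name indicates an H7N9 origin for the insert, although the catalogue entry gives no strain details. It is maintained in E. coli at high copy through a ColE1/pUC-type origin and selected with ampicillin via the β-lactamase gene and its native promoter. No mammalian selection marker is annotated. The backbone carries an SV40 origin of replication, which can support episomal amplification in cells expressing SV40 large T antigen. It also contains an SV40 polyadenylation signal and remnants of lac promoter/operator and lacI sequence, which are cloning-vector leftovers with no role in expression.

The expression cassette uses the composite CAG-type arrangement. The human cytomegalovirus immediate-early enhancer is joined to the chicken β-actin promoter, followed by a chimeric chicken β-actin/rabbit β-globin intron, a combination that gives strong constitutive transcription in many mammalian cell types. Downstream lies the NS1 open reading frame (listed as a 654 bp insert), followed closely by a C-terminal V5 epitope tag for detection or immunoprecipitation with anti-V5 antibodies. The transcript is terminated by a rabbit β-globin polyadenylation signal. The short β-globin "coding" fragment annotated just before it most likely reflects the globin 3′ region of the backbone rather than part of the fusion protein.

NS1 is a viral antagonist of host gene expression that interferes with 3′-end processing of cellular pre-mRNAs. The plasmid is intended for expressing tagged NS1 in transfected mammalian cells, and it was deposited with a study of NS-segment splicing and influenza A virus replication in mammalian cells.
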