Addgene plasmid #99022: pCX-V5-H7N9-NS1
Purpose: Mammalian expression of NS1
Depositing lab: Honglin Chen. Depositing organization: University of Hong Kong. Publication: An NS-segment exonic splicing enhancer regulates influenza A virus replication in mammalian cells. Huang X, Zheng M, Wang P, Mok BW, Liu S, Lau SY, Chen P, Liu YC, Liu H, Chen Y, Song W, Yuen KY, Chen H. Nat Commun. 2017 Mar 21;8:14751. doi: 10.1038/ncomms14751. PubMed 28323816.
Backbone
  Vector backbone: pCX
  Vector type: Mammalian Expression
Growth in bacteria
  Bacterial resistance: Ampicillin, 100 μg/mL
  Growth temperature: 37°C
  Growth strain: DH5alpha
  Copy number: High Copy
Gene/Insert
  Gene/Insert name: NS1
  Insert size (bp): 654
  Tag / fusion protein: V5 (C terminal on insert)
  Cloning method: Ligation Independent Cloning
Terms and licenses: Academic/Nonprofit Terms; Industry Terms: Not Available to Industry
How to cite: pCX-V5-H7N9-NS1 was a gift from Honglin Chen (Addgene plasmid # 99022 ; http://n2t.net/addgene:99022 ; RRID:Addgene_99022)
