>Addgene plasmid #99022 | pCX-V5-H7N9-NS1 | addgene partial sequence | sequence record 189424 | Addgene Partial NGS Result
GGGGGACGGCTGCCTTCGGGGGGGACGGGGCAGGGCGGGGTTCGGCTTCTGGCGTGTGACCGGCGGCTCT
AGAGCCTCTGCTAACCATGTTCATGCCTTCTTCTTTTTCCTACAGCTCCTGGGCAACGTGCTGGTTATTG
TGCTGTCTCATCATTTTGGCAAAGAATTCGCGGCCGCATGGATTCCAATACTGTGTCAAGCTTCCAGGTA
GACTGCTTTCTTTGGCATGTCCGCAAACGATTTGCAGACCAAGAAATGGGTGATGCCCCATTTCTAGACC
GGCTTCGCCGAGATCAGAAGTCCCTGAGAGGAAGAAGCAGCACTCTTGGTCTGGACATCAGAACTGCCAC
GCGTGAAGGAAAGCATATAGTGGAGCGGATTTTAGAGGAAGAGTCAGATGAAGCATTTAAAATGAGTATT
GCTTCAGTGCCAGCTCCACGCTATCTAACTGACATGACTCTTGAAGAAATGTCAAGAGATTGGTTAATGC
TCATTCCCAAACAGAAAATAACAGGGTCCCTATGCATTAGAATGGACCAAGCAATAGTGGACAAAAACAT
CACATTGAAAGCAAATTTCAGTGTGATTTTCAATCGGCTTGAAGCCCTGATACTACTTAGAGCTTTTACG
GAAGAAGGAGCAATTGTAGGCGAAATCTCACCATTACCTTCTCTTCCAGGACATACTGACAAGGATGTCA
AAAATGCAATTGAGATCCTCATCGGAGGATTTGAATGGAATGATAACACAGTTCGAGTCTCTGAAACTCT
ACAGAGATTCGCTTGGAGAAGCAGCGATGAGGATGGGAGATCTCCACTCTCTACAAAGCTCGAGATGGGT
AAGCCTATCCCTAACCCTCTCCTCGGTCTCGATTCTACGTAGGTACCATCGATACCGGTGAATTCACTCC
TCAGGTGCAGGCTGCCTATCAGAAGGTGGTGGCTGGTGTGGCCAATGCCCTGGCTCACAAATACCACTGA
GATCTTTTTCCCTCTGCCAAAAATTATGGGGACATCATGAAGCCCCTTGAGCATCTGACTTCTGGCTAAT
AAAGGAAATTTATTTTCATTGCAATAGTGTGTTGGAATTTTTTGTGTCTCTCACTCGGAAGGACATATGG
GAGGGCAAATCATTTAAAACATCAGAATGAGTATTTGGTTTAGAGTTTGGCAACATATGCCCATATGCTG
GCTGCCATGAACAAAGGTTGGCTATAAAGAGGTCATCAGTATATGAAACAGCCCCCTGCTGTCCATTCCT
TATTCCATAGAAAAGCCTTGACTTGAGGTTAGATTTTTTTTATATTTTGTTTTGTGTTATTTTTTTCTTT
AACATCCCTAAAATTTTCCTTACATGTTTTACTAGCCAGATTTTTCCTCCTCTCCTGACTACTCCCAGTC
ATAGCTGTCCCTCTTCTCTTATGGAGATCCCTCGACCTGCAGCCCAAGCTTGGCGTAATCATGGTCATAG
CTGTTTCCTGTGTGAAATTGTTATCCGCTCACAATTCCACACAACATACGAGCCGGAAGCATAAAGTGTA
AAGCCTGGGGTGCCTAATGAGTGAGCTAACTCACATTAATTGCGTTGCGCTCACTGCCCGCTTTCCAGTC
GGGAAACCTGTCGTGCCAGCGGATCCGCATCTCAATTAGTCAGCAACCATAGTCCCGCCCCTAACTCCGC
CCATCCCGCCCCTAACTCCGCCCAGTTCCGCCCATTCTCCGCCCCATGGCTGACTAATTTTTTTTATTTA
TGCAGAGGCCGAGGCCGCCTCGGCCTCTGAGCTATTCCAGAAGTAGTGAGGAGGCTTTTTTGGAGGCCTA
GGCTTTTGCAAAAAGCTAACTTGTTTATTGCAGCTTATAATGGTTACAAATAAAGCAATAGCATCACAAA
TTTCACAAATAAAGCATTTTTTTCACTGCATTCTAGTTGTGGTTTGTCCAAACTCATCAATGTATCTTAT
CATGTCTGGATCCGCTGCATTAATGAATCGGCCAACGCGCGGGGAGAGGCGGTTTGCGTATTGGGCGCTC
TTCCGCTTCCTCGCTCACTGACTCGCTGCGCTCGGTCGTTCGGCTGCGGCGAGCGGTATCAGCTCACTCA
AAGGCGGTAATACGGTTATCCACAGAATCAGGGGATAACGCAGGAAAGAACATGTGAGCAAAAGGCCAGC
AAAAGGCCAGGAACCGTAAAAAGGCCGCGTTGCTGGCGTTTTTCCATAGGCTCCGCCCCCCTGACGAGCA
TCACAAAAATCGACGCTCAAGTCAGAGGTGGCGAAACCCGACAGGACTATAAAGATACCAGGCGTTTCCC
CCTGGAAGCTCCCTCGTGCGCTCTCCTGTTCCGACCCTGCCGCTTACCGGATACCTGTCCGCCTTTCTCC
CTTCGGGAAGCGTGGCGCTTTCTCATAGCTCACGCTGTAGGTATCTCAGTTCGGTGTAGGTCGTTCGCTC
CAAGCTGGGCTGTGTGCACGAACCCCCCGTTCAGCCCGACCGCTGCGCCTTATCCGGTAACTATCGTCTT
GAGTCCAACCCGGTAAGACACGACTTATCGCCACTGGCAGCAGCCACTGGTAACAGGATTAGCAGAGCGA
GGTATGTAGGCGGTGCTACAGAGTTCTTGAAGTGGTGGCCTAACTACGGCTACACTAGAAGAACAGTATT
TGGTATCTGCGCTCTGCTGAAGCCAGTTACCTTCGGAAAAAGAGTTGGTAGCTCTTGATCCGGCAAACAA
ACCACCGCTGGTAGCGGTGGTTTTTTTGTTTGCAAGCAGCAGATTACGCGCAGAAAAAAAGGATCTCAAG
AAGATCCTTTGATCTTTTCTACGGGGTCTGACGCTCAGTGGAACGAAAACTCACGTTAAGGGATTTTGGT
CATGAGATTATCAAAAAGGATCTTCACCTAGATCCTTTTAAATTAAAAATGAAGTTTTAAATCAATCTAA
AGTATATATGAGTAAACTTGGTCTGACAGTTACCAATGCTTAATCAGTGAGGCACCTATCTCAGCGATCT
GTCTATTTCGTTCATCCATAGTTGCCTGACTCCCCGTCGTGTAGATAACTACGATACGGGAGGGCTTACC
ATCTGGCCCCAGTGCTGCAATGATACCGCGAGACCCACGCTCACCGGCTCCAGATTTATCAGCAATAAAC
CAGCCAGCCGGAAGGGCCGAGCGCAGAAGTGGTCCTGCAACTTTATCCGCCTCCATCCAGTCTATTAATT
GTTGCCGGGAAGCTAGAGTAAGTAGTTCGCCAGTTAATAGTTTGCGCAACGTTGTTGCCATTGCTACAGG
CATCGTGGTGTCACGCTCGTCGTTTGGTATGGCTTCATTCAGCTCCGGTTCCCAACGATCAAGGCGAGTT
ACATGATCCCCCATGTTGTGCAAAAAAGCGGTTAGCTCCTTCGGTCCTCCGATCGTTGTCAGAAGTAAGT
TGGCCGCAGTGTTATCACTCATGGTTATGGCAGCACTGCATAATTCTCTTACTGTCATGCCATCCGTAAG
ATGCTTTTCTGTGACTGGTGAGTACTCAACCAAGTCATTCTGAGAATAGTGTATGCGGCGACCGAGTTGC
TCTTGCCCGGCGTCAATACGGGATAATACCGCGCCACATAGCAGAACTTTAAAAGTGCTCATCATTGGAA
AACGTTCTTCGGGGCGAAAACTCTCAAGGATCTTACCGCTGTTGAGATCCAGTTCGATGTAACCCACTCG
TGCACCCAACTGATCTTCAGCATCTTTTACTTTCACCAGCGTTTCTGGGTGAGCAAAAACAGGAAGGCAA
AATGCCGCAAAAAAGGGAATAAGGGCGACACGGAAATGTTGAATACTCATACTCTTCCTTTTTCAATATT
ATTGAAGCATTTATCAGGGTTATTGTCTCATGAGCGGATACATATTTGAATGTATTTAGAAAAATAAACA
AATAGGGGTTCCGCGCACATTTCCCCGAAAAGTGCCACCTGGGTCGACATTGATTATTGACTAGTTATTA
ATAGTAATCAATTACGGGGTCATTAGTTCATAGCCCATATATGGAGTTCCGCGTTACATAACTTACGGTA
AATGGCCCGCCTGGCTGACCGCCCAACGACCCCCGCCCATTGACGTCAATAATGACGTATGTTCCCATAG
TAACGCCAATAGGGACTTTCCATTGACGTCAATGGGTGGAGTATTTACGGTAAACTGCCCACTTGGCAGT
ACATCAAGTGTATCATATGCCAAGTACGCCCCCTATTGACGTCAATGACGGTAAATGGCCCGCCTGGCAT
TATGCCCAGTACATGACCTTATGGGACTTTCCTACTTGGCAGTACATCTACGTATTAGTCATCGCTATTA
CCATGG
